Addgene plasmid #128343: pFB-U6-beta2 RD-1-gRNA-hSyn-mCherry-WPRE-SV40pA
Purpose: pAAV encoding gRNA sequence for loss-of-function indels
Depositing lab: Ryan Drenan. Depositing organization: Northwestern University. Publication: Gene editing vectors for studying nicotinic acetylcholine receptors in cholinergic transmission. Peng C, Yan Y, Kim VJ, Engle SE, Berry JN, McIntosh JM, Neve RL, Drenan RM. Eur J Neurosci. 2018 May 19. doi: 10.1111/ejn.13957. PubMed 29779223.
Backbone
  Vector backbone: MLM3636
  Backbone manufacturer: Keith Joung (Addgene plasmid #43860)
  Vector type: Mammalian Expression, CRISPR
Growth in bacteria
  Bacterial resistance: Ampicillin, 100 μg/mL
  Growth temperature: 37°C
  Growth strain: DH5alpha
  Copy number: Unknown
Gene/Insert
  Gene/Insert name: Chrnb2 (alt name: pFB-U6-Chrnb2-gRNA-hSyn-mCherry-WPRE-SV40pA​)
  gRNA/shRNA sequence: ATCAGCTTGTTATAGCGGGA
  Species: M. musculus (mouse)
  Entrez Gene: Chrnb2 (a.k.a. Acrb-2, Acrb2, C030030P04Rik, [b]2-nAchR)
  Cloning method: Restriction Enzyme; 5′ cloning site BsmBI (unknown if destroyed); 3′ cloning site Unknown (unknown if destroyed)
Terms and licenses: Academic/Nonprofit Terms; Industry Terms: Not Available to Industry
How to cite: pFB-U6-beta2 RD-1-gRNA-hSyn-mCherry-WPRE-SV40pA was a gift from Ryan Drenan (Addgene plasmid # 128343 ; http://n2t.net/addgene:128343 ; RRID:Addgene_128343)
