[The description below was written by a language model from this plasmid's Addgene catalogue record and pLannotate feature annotations shown in this document.]
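Description:
pFB-U6-beta2 RD-1-gRNA-hSyn-mCherry-WPRE-SV40pA is a 7,540 nt AAV transfer plasmid that delivers a CRISPR guide RNA against mouse Chrnb2, the gene for the β2 nicotinic acetylcholine receptor subunit. Its stated purpose is to generate loss-of-function indels. It is propagated in E. coli using a high-copy ColE1/pUC-type origin with ampicillin selection, and it also carries an f1 origin.

The catalogue lists MLM3636, a guide RNA expression plasmid, as the backbone. The feature table, however, shows a pFastBac-style architecture consistent with the "pFB" in the name: Tn7R and Tn7L mini-Tn7 ends enclose a gentamicin resistance gene and the whole AAV cassette. That arrangement normally allows transposition into a bacmid for baculovirus-based AAV production, although the record does not say how virus was made.

Two AAV2 inverted terminal repeats define the packaged genome, which holds two expression units. In the first, a human U6 RNA polymerase III promoter drives the Chrnb2-targeting spacer fused to the Streptococcus pyogenes Cas9 guide scaffold; the spacer was cloned through a BsmBI site. In the second, the neuron-specific human synapsin I promoter drives mCherry, followed by a WPRE to enhance transcript stability and expression and an SV40 polyadenylation signal. The red fluorescence marks transduced neurons.

No Cas9 coding sequence is annotated, so the nuclease must come from a separate source, such as a second vector or a Cas9-expressing animal. The associated work concerns gene editing vectors for studying nicotinic receptors in cholinergic transmission, which fits use of this construct for neuron-targeted disruption of β2 subunit expression in mouse brain.
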