Features (pLannotate 1.2.2; 23 found; start..end, strand, type, name):
      2..457     +  rep_origin     f1 ori (sequence partly withheld): f1 bacteriophage origin of replication; arrow indicates direction of (+) strand synthesis
    484..588     +  promoter       AmpR promoter: bla
    589..1449    +  CDS            AmpR: β-lactamase; bla; confers resistance to ampicillin, carbenicillin, and related antibiotics
   1620..2208    +  rep_origin     ori: high-copy-number ColE1/pMB1/pBR322/pUC origin of replication
   2394..2443    -  misc_feature   bom (fragment): basis of mobility region from pBR322
   2511..2735    -  mobile_element Tn7R: mini-Tn7 element (right end of the Tn7 transposon) Tn7
   2802..3335    -  CDS            GmR: gentamycin acetyltransferase; aacC1; confers resistance to gentamycin
   3524..3552    -  promoter       Pc promoter: intI1 (promoter lies within the coding sequence); class 1 integron promoter
   3530..3877    -  CDS            YPR2_ECOLX (fragment): Protein predicted: Swiss-Prot protein existence level 4. From Escherichia coli.
   3882..3914    -  promoter       AmpR promoter (fragment): bla
   3922..4062    -  repeat_region  AAV2 ITR: inverted terminal repeat of adeno-associated virus serotype 2 inverted
   4087..4327    +  promoter       U6 promoter: RNA polymerase III promoter for human U6 snRNA
   4353..4428    +  misc_RNA       gRNA scaffold: guide RNA scaffold for the Streptococcus pyogenes CRISPR/Cas9 system
   4467..4914    +  promoter       hSyn promoter: human synapsin I promoter; confers neuron-specific expression (Kügler et al., 2003)
   5226..5933    +  CDS            mCherry: mCherry is a basic (constitutively fluorescent) red fluorescent protein published in 2004, derived from Discosoma sp.. It is reported to be a very rapidly-maturing monomer with low acid sensitivity.
   5943..6531    +  misc_feature   WPRE: woodchuck hepatitis virus posttranscriptional regulatory element
   6546..6564    -  promoter       T7 promoter: promoter for bacteriophage T7 RNA polymerase
   6590..6724    +  polyA_signal   SV40 poly(A) signal: SV40 polyadenylation signal
   6754..6894    +  repeat_region  AAV2 ITR: inverted terminal repeat of adeno-associated virus serotype 2 inverted
   6925..7008    +  CDS            large T antigen (fragment): large T antigen from SV40 (simian virus 40)
   7031..7165    +  polyA_signal   SV40 poly(A) signal: SV40 polyadenylation signal
   7194..7359    -  mobile_element Tn7L: mini-Tn7 element (left end of the Tn7 transposon) Tn7
   7522..7538    +  CDS            lacZα (fragment): LacZα fragment of β-galactosidase; lacZ fragment
>Addgene plasmid #128343 | pFB-U6-beta2 RD-1-gRNA-hSyn-mCherry-WPRE-SV40pA | depositor full sequence | sequence record 245826 | Full Sequence
G
[124 nt withheld, positions 2-125]
C
[91 nt withheld, positions 127-217]
A
[49 nt withheld, positions 219-267]
CCTTTGACGTTGGAGTCCACGTTCTTT
[37 nt withheld, positions 295-331]
ACCCTATCTCGGTCTATTCTTTTGATTTATAAGGGATTTTGCCGATTTCGGCCTATTGGTTAAAAAATGA
GCTGATTTAACAAAAATTTAACGCGAATTTTAACAAAATATTAACGTTTACAATTTCAGGTGGCACTTTT
CGGGGAAATGTGCGCGGAACCCCTATTTGTTTATTTTTCTAAATACATTCAAATATGTATCCGCTCATGA
GACAATAACCCTGATAAATGCTTCAATAATATTGAAAAAGGAAGAGTATGAGTATTCAACATTTCCGTGT
CGCCCTTATTCCCTTTTTTGCGGCATTTTGCCTTCCTGTTTTTGCTCACCCAGAAACGCTGGTGAAAGTA
AAAGATGCTGAAGATCAGTTGGGTGCACGAGTGGGTTACATCGAACTGGATCTCAACAGCGGTAAGATCC
TTGAGAGTTTTCGCCCCGAAGAACGTTTTCCAATGATGAGCACTTTTAAAGTTCTGCTATGTGGCGCGGT
ATTATCCCGTATTGACGCCGGGCAAGAGCAACTCGGTCGCCGCATACACTATTCTCAGAATGACTTGGTT
GAGTACTCACCAGTCACAGAAAAGCATCTTACGGATGGCATGACAGTAAGAGAATTATGCAGTGCTGCCA
TAACCATGAGTGATAACACTGCGGCCAACTTACTTCTGACAACGATCGGAGGACCGAAGGAGCTAACCGC
TTTTTTGCACAACATGGGGGATCATGTAACTCGCCTTGATCGTTGGGAACCGGAGCTGAATGAAGCCATA
CCAAACGACGAGCGTGACACCACGATGCCTGTAGCAATGGCAACAACGTTGCGCAAACTATTAACTGGCG
AACTACTTACTCTAGCTTCCCGGCAACAATTAATAGACTGGATGGAGGCGGATAAAGTTGCAGGACCACT
TCTGCGCTCGGCCCTTCCGGCTGGCTGGTTTATTGCTGATAAATCTGGAGCCGGTGAGCGTGGGTCTCGC
GGTATCATTGCAGCACTGGGGCCAGATGGTAAGCCCTCCCGTATCGTAGTTATCTACACGACGGGGAGTC
AGGCAACTATGGATGAACGAAATAGACAGATCGCTGAGATAGGTGCCTCACTGATTAAGCATTGGTAACT
GTCAGACCAAGTTTACTCATATATACTTTAGATTGATTTAAAACTTCATTTTTAATTTAAAAGGATCTAG
GTGAAGATCCTTTTTGATAATCTCATGACCAAAATCCCTTAACGTGAGTTTTCGTTCCACTGAGCGTCAG
ACCCCGTAGAAAAGATCAAAGGATCTTCTTGAGATCCTTTTTTTCTGCGCGTAATCTGCTGCTTGCAAAC
AAAAAAACCACCGCTACCAGCGGTGGTTTGTTTGCCGGATCAAGAGCTACCAACTCTTTTTCCGAAGGTA
ACTGGCTTCAGCAGAGCGCAGATACCAAATACTGTCCTTCTAGTGTAGCCGTAGTTAGGCCACCACTTCA
AGAACTCTGTAGCACCGCCTACATACCTCGCTCTGCTAATCCTGTTACCAGTGGCTGCTGCCAGTGGCGA
TAAGTCGTGTCTTACCGGGTTGGACTCAAGACGATAGTTACCGGATAAGGCGCAGCGGTCGGGCTGAACG
GGGGGTTCGTGCACACAGCCCAGCTTGGAGCGAACGACCTACACCGAACTGAGATACCTACAGCGTGAGC
ATTGAGAAAGCGCCACGCTTCCCGAAGGGAGAAAGGCGGACAGGTATCCGGTAAGCGGCAGGGTCGGAAC
AGGAGAGCGCACGAGGGAGCTTCCAGGGGGAAACGCCTGGTATCTTTATAGTCCTGTCGGGTTTCGCCAC
CTCTGACTTGAGCGTCGATTTTTGTGATGCTCGTCAGGGGGGCGGAGCCTATGGAAAAACGCCAGCAACG
CGGCCTTTTTACGGTTCCTGGCCTTTTGCTGGCCTTTTGCTCACATGTTCTTTCCTGCGTTATCCCCTGA
TTCTGTGGATAACCGTATTACCGCCTTTGAGTGAGCTGATACCGCTCGCCGCAGCCGAACGACCGAGCGC
AGCGAGTCAGTGAGCGAGGAAGCGGAAGAGCGCCTGATGCGGTATTTTCTCCTTACGCATCTGTGCGGTA
TTTCACACCGCAGACCAGCCGCGTAACCTGGCAAAATCGGTTACGGTTGAGTAATAAATGGATGCCCTGC
GTAAGCGGGTGTGGGCGGACAATAAAGTCTTAAACTGAACAAAATAGATCTAAACTATGACAATAAAGTC
TTAAACTAGACAGAATAGTTGTAAACTGAAATCAGTCCAGTTATGCTGTGAAAAAGCATACTGGACTTTT
GTTATGGCTAAAGCAAACTCTTCATTTTCTGAAGTGCAAATTGCCCGTCGTATTAAAGAGGGGCGTGGCC
AAGGGCATGGTAAAGACTATATTCGCGGCGTTGTGACAATTTACCGAACAACTCCGCGGCCGGGAAGCCG
ATCTCGGCTTGAACGAATTGTTAGGTGGCGGTACTTGGGTCGATATCAAAGTGCATCACTTCTTCCCGTA
TGCCCAACTTTGTATAGAGAGCCACTGCGGGATCGTCACCGTAATCTGCTTGCACGTAGATCACATAAGC
ACCAAGCGCGTTGGCCTCATGCTTGAGGAGATTGATGAGCGCGGTGGCAATGCCCTGCCTCCGGTGCTCG
CCGGAGACTGCGAGATCATAGATATAGATCTCACTACGCGGCTGCTCAAACCTGGGCAGAACGTAAGCCG
CGAGAGCGCCAACAACCGCTTCTTGGTCGAAGGCAGCAAGCGCGATGAATGTCTTACTACGGAGCAAGTT
CCCGAGGTAATCGGAGTCCGGCTGATGTTGGGAGTAGGTGGCTACGTCTCCGAACTCACGACCGAAAAGA
TCAAGAGCAGCCCGCATGGATTTGACTTGGTCAGGGCCGAGCCTACATGTGCGAATGATGCCCATACTTG
AGCCACCTAACTTTGTTTTAGGGCGACTGCCCTGCTGCGTAACATCGTTGCTGCTGCGTAACATCGTTGC
TGCTCCATAACATCAAACATCGACCCACGGCGTAACGCGCTTGCTGCTTGGATGCCCGAGGCATAGACTG
TACAAAAAAACAGTCATAACAAGCCATGAAAACCGCCACTGCGCCGTTACCACCGCTGCGTTCGGTCAAG
GTTCTGGACCAGTTGCGTGAGCGCATACGCTACTTGCATTACAGTTTACGAACCGAACAGGCTTATGTCA
ACTGGGTTCGTGCCTTCATCCGTTTCCACGGTGTGCGTCACCCGGCAACCTTGGGCAGCAGCGAAGTCGA
GGCATTTCTGTCCTGGCTGGCGAACGAGCGCAAGGTTTCGGTCTCCACGCATCGTCAGGCATTGGCGGCC
TTGCTGTTCTTCTACGGCAAGGTGCTGTGCACGGATCTGCCCTGGCTTCAGGAGATCGGAAGACCTCGGC
CGTCGCGGCGCTTGCCGGTGGTGCTGACCCCGGATGAAGTGGTTCGCATCCTCGGTTTTCTGGAAGGCGA
GCATCGTTTGTTCGCCCAGGACTCTAGCTATAGTTCTAGTGGTTGGCTACATTATTGAAGCATTTATCAG
GGTTATTGTCTCAGAGCATGCCTGCAGGCAGCTGCGCGCTCGCTCGCTCACTGAGGCCGCCCGGGCAAAG
CCCGGGCGTCGGGCGACCTTTGGTCGCCCGGCCTCAGTGAGCGAGCGAGCGCGCAGAGAGGGAGTGGCCA
ACTCCATCACTAGGGGTTCCTGCGGCCGCACGCGTCCCCTTCACCGAGGGCCTATTTCCCATGATTCCTT
CATATTTGCATATACGATACAAGGCTGTTAGAGAGATAATTGGAATTAATTTGACTGTAAACACAAAGAT
ATTAGTACAAAATACGTGACGTAGAAAGTAATAATTTCTTGGGTAGTTTGCAGTTTTAAAATTATGTTTT
AAAATGGACTATCATATGCTTACCGTAACTTGAAAGTATTTCGATTTCTTGGCTTTATATATCTTGTGGA
AAGGACGAAACATCAGCTTGTTATAGCGGGAGTTTTAGAGCTAGAAATAGCAAGTTAAAATAAGGCTAGT
CCGTTATCAACTTGAAAAAGTGGCACCGAGTCGGTGCTTTTTTACTAGTCTAGACTGCAGAGGGCCCTGC
GTATGAGTGCAAGTGGGTTTTAGGACCAGGATGAGGCGGGGTGGGGGTGCCTACCTGACGACCGACCCCG
ACCCACTGGACAAGCACCCAACCCCCATTCCCCAAATTGCGCATCCCCTATCAGAGAGGGGGAGGGGAAA
CAGGATGCGGCGAGGCGCGTGCGCACTGCCAGCTTCAGCACCGCGGACAGTGCCTTCGCCCCCGCCTGGC
GGCGCGCGCCACCGCCGCCTCAGCACTGAAGGCGCGCTGACGTCACTCGCCGGTCCCCCGCAAACTCCCC
TTCCCGGCCACCTTGGTCGCGTCCGCGCCGCCGCCGGCCCAGCCGGACCGCACCACGCGAGGCGCGAGAT
AGGGGGGCACGGGCGCGACCATCTGCGCTGCGGCGCCGGCGACTCAGCGCTGCCTCAGTCTGCGGTGGGC
AGCGGAGGAGTCGTGTCGTGCCTGAGAGCGCAGTCGAGAATTCCACCGGTTCGAACAGGTAAGCGCCCCT
AAAATCCCTTTGGCACAATGTGTCCTGAGGGGAGAGGCAGCGACCTGTAGATGGGACGGGGGCACTAACC
CTCAGGGTTTGGGGTTCTGAATGTGAGTATCGCCATGTAAGCCCAGTATTTGGCCAATCTCAGAAAGCTC
CTGGCTCCCTGGAGGATGGAGAGAGAAAAACAAACAGCTCCTGGAGCAGGGAGAGTGCTGGCCTCTTGCT
CTCCGGCTCCCTCTGTTGCCCTCTGGTTTCTCCCCAGGTTGAATTCGATATCGGATCCGCCACCATGGTG
AGCAAGGGCGAGGAGGATAACATGGCCATCATCAAGGAGTTCATGCGCTTCAAGGTGCACATGGAGGGCT
CCGTGAACGGCCACGAGTTCGAGATCGAGGGCGAGGGCGAGGGCCGCCCCTACGAGGGCACCCAGACCGC
CAAGCTGAAGGTGACCAAGGGTGGCCCCCTGCCCTTCGCCTGGGACATCCTGTCCCCTCAGTTCATGTAC
GGCTCCAAGGCCTACGTGAAGCACCCCGCCGACATCCCCGACTACTTGAAGCTGTCCTTCCCCGAGGGCT
TCAAGTGGGAGCGCGTGATGAACTTCGAGGACGGCGGCGTGGTGACCGTGACCCAGGACTCCTCCCTGCA
GGACGGCGAGTTCATCTACAAGGTGAAGCTGCGCGGCACCAACTTCCCCTCCGACGGCCCCGTAATGCAG
AAGAAGACCATGGGCTGGGAGGCCTCCTCCGAGCGGATGTACCCCGAGGACGGCGCCCTGAAGGGCGAGA
TCAAGCAGAGGCTGAAGCTGAAGGACGGCGGCCACTACGACGCTGAGGTCAAGACCACCTACAAGGCCAA
GAAGCCCGTGCAGCTGCCCGGCGCCTACAACGTCAACATCAAGTTGGACATCACCTCCCACAACGAGGAC
TACACCATCGTGGAACAGTACGAACGCGCCGAGGGCCGCCACTCCACCGGCGGCATGGACGAGCTGTACA
AGTAACTCGAGAATCAACCTCTGGATTACAAAATTTGTGAAAGATTGACTGGTATTCTTAACTATGTTGC
TCCTTTTACGCTATGTGGATACGCTGCTTTAATGCCTTTGTATCATGCTATTGCTTCCCGTATGGCTTTC
ATTTTCTCCTCCTTGTATAAATCCTGGTTGCTGTCTCTTTATGAGGAGTTGTGGCCCGTTGTCAGGCAAC
GTGGCGTGGTGTGCACTGTGTTTGCTGACGCAACCCCCACTGGTTGGGGCATTGCCACCACCTGTCAGCT
CCTTTCCGGGACTTTCGCTTTCCCCCTCCCTATTGCCACGGCGGAACTCATCGCCGCCTGCCTTGCCCGC
TGCTGGACAGGGGCTCGGCTGTTGGGCACTGACAATTCCGTGGTGTTGTCGGGGAAGCTGACGTCCTTTC
CATGGCTGCTCGCCTGTGTTGCCACCTGGATTCTGCGCGGGACGTCCTTCTGCTACGTCCCTTCGGCCCT
CAATCCAGCGGACCTTCCTTCCCGCGGCCTGCTGCCGGCTCTGCGGCCTCTTCCGCGTCTTCGCCTCCGC
CCTCAGACGAGTCGGATCTCCCTTTGGGCCGCCTCCCCGCGGTACCCAATTCGCCCTATAGTGAGTCGTA
TTACGCGCGCAGCGGCCGACCATGGCCCAACTTGTTTATTGCAGCTTATAATGGTTACAAATAAAGCAAT
AGCATCACAAATTTCACAAATAAAGCATTTTTTTCACTGCATTCTAGTTGTGGTTTGTCCAAACTCATCA
ATGTATCTTATCATGTCTGGATCTCCGGACCACGTGCGGACCGAGCGGCCGCAGGAACCCCTAGTGATGG
AGTTGGCCACTCCCTCTCTGCGCGCTCGCTCGCTCACTGAGGCCGGGCGACCAAAGGTCGCCCGACGCCC
GGGCTTTGCCCGGGCGGCCTCAGTGAGCGAGCGAGCGCGCAGCTGCCTGCAGGAAGCTGTAAGCTTGTCG
AGAAGTACTAGAGGATCATAATCAGCCATACCACATTTGTAGAGGTTTTACTTGCTTTAAAAAACCTCCC
ACACCTCCCCCTGAACCTGAAACATAAAATGAATGCAATTGTTGTTGTTAACTTGTTTATTGCAGCTTAT
AATGGTTACAAATAAAGCAATAGCATCACAAATTTCACAAATAAAGCATTTTTTTCACTGCATTCTAGTT
GTGGTTTGTCCAAACTCATCAATGTATCTTATCATGTCTGGATCTGATCACTGATATCGCCTAGGAGATC
CGAACCAGATAAGTGAAATCTAGTTCCAAACTATTTTGTCATTTTTAATTTTCGTATTAGCTTACGACGC
TACACCCAGTTCCCATCTATTTTGTCACTCTTCCCTAAATAATCCTTAAAAACTCCATTTCCACCCCTCC
CAGTTCCCAACTATTTTGTCCGCCCACAGCGGGGCATTTTTCTTCCTGTTATGTTTTTAATCAAACATCC
TGCCAACTCCATGTGACAAACCGTCATCTTCGGCTACTTTTTCTCTGTCACAGAATGAAAATTTTTCTGT
CATCTCTTCGTTATTAATGTTTGTAATTGACTGAATATCAACGCTTATTTGCAGCCTGAATGGCGAATG
