>Addgene plasmid #128343 | pFB-U6-beta2 RD-1-gRNA-hSyn-mCherry-WPRE-SV40pA | addgene partial sequence | sequence record 250854 | Addgene Partial NGS Result
TTGCTCCCTCTCTGCGCGCTCGCTCGCTCACTGAGGCCGGGCGACCAAAGGTCGCCCGACGCCCGGGCTT
TGCCCGGGCGGCCTCAGTGAGCGAGCGAGCGCGCAGCTGCCTGCAGGTCTGAGACAATAACCCTGATAAA
TGCTTCAATAATGTAAGCTCTAGGAGATCCGAACCAGATAAGTGAAATCTAGTTCCAAACTATTTTGTCA
TTTTTAATTTTCGTATTAGCTTACGACGCTACACCCAGTTCCCATCTATTTTGTCACTCTTCCCTAAATA
ATCCTTAAAAACTCCATTTCCACCCCTCCCAGTTCCCAACTATTTTGTCCGCCCACAGCGGGGCATTTTT
CTTCCTGTTATGTTTTTAATCAAACATCCTGCCAACTCCATGTGACAAACCGTCATCTTCGGCTACTTTT
TCTCTGTCACAGAATGAAAATTTTTCTGTCATCTCTTCGTTATTAATGTTTGTAATTGACTGAATATCAA
CGCTTATTTGCAGCCTGAATGGCGAATGGG
[124 nt withheld, positions 521-644]
C
[91 nt withheld, positions 646-736]
A
[49 nt withheld, positions 738-786]
CCTTTGACGTTGGAGTCCACGTTCTT
[37 nt withheld, positions 813-849]
ACCCTATCTCGGTCTATTCTTTTGATTTATAAGGGATTTTGCCGATTTCGGCCTATTGGTTAAAAAATGA
GCTGATTTAACAAAAATTTAACGCGAATTTTAACAAAATATTAACGCTTACAATTTAGGTGGCACTTTTC
GGGGAAATGTGCGCGGAACCCCTATTTGTTTATTTTTCTAAATACATTCAAATATGTATCCGCTCATGAG
ACAATAACCCTGATAAATGCTTCAATAATATTGAAAAAGGAAGAGTATGAGTATTCAACATTTCCGTGTC
GCCCTTATTCCCTTTTTTGCGGCATTTTGCCTTCCTGTTTTTGCTCACCCAGAAACGCTGGTGAAAGTAA
AAGATGCTGAAGATCAGTTGGGTGCACGAGTGGGTTACATCGAACTGGATCTCAACAGCGGTAAGATCCT
TGAGAGTTTTCGCCCCGAAGAACGTTTTCCAATGATGAGCACTTTTAAAGTTCTGCTATGTGGCGCGGTA
TTATCCCGTATTGACGCCGGGCAAGAGCAACTCGGTCGCCGCATACACTATTCTCAGAATGACTTGGTTG
AGTACTCACCAGTCACAGAAAAGCATCTTACGGATGGCATGACAGTAAGAGAATTATGCAGTGCTGCCAT
AACCATGAGTGATAACACTGCGGCCAACTTACTTCTGACAACGATCGGAGGACCGAAGGAGCTAACCGCT
TTTTTGCACAACATGGGGGATCATGTAACTCGCCTTGATCGTTGGGAACCGGAGCTGAATGAAGCCATAC
CAAACGACGAGCGTGACACCACGATGCCTGTAGCAATGGCAACAACGTTGCGCAAACTATTAACTGGCGA
ACTACTTACTCTAGCTTCCCGGCAACAATTAATAGACTGGATGGAGGCGGATAAAGTTGCAGGACCACTT
CTGCGCTCGGCCCTTCCGGCTGGCTGGTTTATTGCTGATAAATCTGGAGCCGGTGAGCGTGGGTCTCGCG
GTATCATTGCAGCACTGGGGCCAGATGGTAAGCCCTCCCGTATCGTAGTTATCTACACGACGGGGAGTCA
GGCAACTATGGATGAACGAAATAGACAGATCGCTGAGATAGGTGCCTCACTGATTAAGCATTGGTAACTG
TCAGACCAAGTTTACTCATATATACTTTAGATTGATTTAAAACTTCATTTTTAATTTAAAAGGATCTAGG
TGAAGATCCTTTTTGATAATCTCATGACCAAAATCCCTTAACGTGAGTTTTCGTTCCACTGAGCGTCAGA
CCCCGTAGAAAAGATCAAAGGATCTTCTTGAGATCCTTTTTTTCTGCGCGTAATCTGCTGCTTGCAAACA
AAAAAACCACCGCTACCAGCGGTGGTTTGTTTGCCGGATCAAGAGCTACCAACTCTTTTTCCGAAGGTAA
CTGGCTTCAGCAGAGCGCAGATACCAAATACTGTTCTTCTAGTGTAGCCGTAGTTAGGCCACCACTTCAA
GAACTCTGTAGCACCGCCTACATACCTCGCTCTGCTAATCCTGTTACCAGTGGCTGCTGCCAGTGGCGAT
AAGTCGTGTCTTACCGGGTTGGACTCAAGACGATAGTTACCGGATAAGGCGCAGCGGTCGGGCTGAACGG
GGGGTTCGTGCACACAGCCCAGCTTGGAGCGAACGACCTACACCGAACTGAGATACCTACAGCGTGAGCT
ATGAGAAAGCGCCACGCTTCCCGAAGGGAGAAAGGCGGACAGGTATCCGGTAAGCGGCAGGGTCGGAACA
GGAGAGCGCACGAGGGAGCTTCCAGGGGGAAACGCCTGGTATCTTTATAGTCCTGTCGGGTTTCGCCACC
TCTGACTTGAGCGTCGATTTTTGTGATGCTCGTCAGGGGGGCGGAGCCTATGGAAAAACGCCAGCAACGC
GGCCTTTTTACGGTTCCTGGCCTTTTGCTGGCCTTTTGCTCACATGTTCTTTCCTGCGTTATCCCCTGAT
TCTGTGGATAACCGTATTACCGCCTTTGAGTGAGCTGATACCGCTCGCCGCAGCCGAACGACCGAGCGCA
GCGAGTCAGTGAGCGAGGAAGCGGAAGAGCGCCTGATGCGGTATTTTCTCCTTACGCATCTGTGCGGTAT
TTCACACCGCATAGACCAGCCGCGTAACCTGGCAAAATCGGTTACGGTTGAGTAATAAATGGATGCCCTG
CGTAAGCGGGTGTGGGCGGACAATAAAGTCTTAAACTGAACAAAATAGATCTAAACTATGACAATAAAGT
CTTAAACTAGACAGAATAGTTGTAAACTGAAATCAGTCCAGTTATGCTGTGAAAAAGCATACTGGACTTT
TGTTATGGCTAAAGCAAACTCTTCATTTTCTGAAGTGCAAATTGCCCGTCGTATTAAAGAGGGGCGTGGC
CAAGGGCATGGTAAAGACTATATTCGCGGCGTTGTGACAATTTACCGAACAACTCCGCGGCCGGGAAGCC
GATCTCGGCTTGAACGAATTGTTAGGTGGCGGTACTTGGGTCGATATCAAAGTGCATCACTTCTTCCCGT
ATGCCCAACTTTGTATAGAGAGCCACTGCGGGATCGTCACCGTAATCTGCTTGCACGTAGATCACATAAG
CACCAAGCGCGTTGGCCTCATGCTTGAGGAGATTGATGAGCGCGGTGGCAATGCCCTGCCTCCGGTGCTC
GCCGGAGACTGCGAGATCATAGATATAGATCTCACTACGCGGCTGCTCAAACTTGGGCAGAACGTAAGCC
GCGAGAGCGCCAACAACCGCTTCTTGGTCGAAGGCAGCAAGCGCGATGAATGTCTTACTACGGAGCAAGT
TCCCGAGGTAATCGGAGTCCGGCTGATGTTGGGAGTAGGTGGCTACGTCTCCGAACTCACGACCGAAAAG
ATCAAGAGCAGCCCGCATGGATTTGACTTGGTCAGGGCCGAGCCTACATGTGCGAATGATGCCCATACTT
GAGCCACCTAACTTTGTTTTAGGGCGACTGCCCTGCTGCGTAACATCGTTGCTGCTCCATAACATCAAAC
ATCGACCCACGGCGTAACGCGCTTGCTGCTTGGATGCCCGAGGCATAGACTGTACAAAAAAACAGTCATA
ACAAGCCATGAAAACCGCCACTGCGCCGTTACCACCGCTGCGTTCGGTCAAGGTTCTGGACCAGTTGCGT
GAGCGCATACGCTACTTGCATTACAGTTTACGAACCGAACAGGCTTATGTCAACTGGGTTCGTGCCTTCA
TCCGTTTCCACGGTGTGCGTCACCCGGCAACCTTGGGCAGCAGCGAAGTCGAGGCATTTCTGTCCTGGCT
GGCGAACGAGCGCAAGGTTTCGGTCTCCACGCATCGTCAGGCATTGGCGGCCTTGCTGTTCTTCTACGGC
AAGGTGCTGTGCACGGATCTGCCCTGGCTTCAGGAGATCGGAAGACCTCGGCCGTCGCGGCGCTTGCCGG
TGGTGCTGACCCCGGATGAAGTGGTTCGCATCCTCGGTTTTCTGGAAGGCGAGCATCGTTTGTTCGCCCA
GGACTCTAGCTATAGTTCTAGTGGTTGGCTACAGCTTGCATGCCTGCAGGCAGCTGCGCGCTCGCTCGCT
CACTGAGGCCGCCCGGGCAAAGCCCGGGCGTCGGGCGACCTTTGGTCGCCCGGCCTCAGTGAGCGAGCGA
GCGCGCAGAGAGGGAGTGGCCAACTCCATCACTAGGGGTTCCTGCGGCCGCACGCGTCCCCTTCACCGAG
GGCCTATTTCCCATGATTCCTTCATATTTGCATATACGATACAAGGCTGTTAGAGAGATAATTGGAATTA
ATTTGACTGTAAACACAAAGATATTAGTACAAAATACGTGACGTAGAAAGTAATAATTTCTTGGGTAGTT
TGCAGTTTTAAAATTATGTTTTAAAATGGACTATCATATGCTTACCGTAACTTGAAAGTATTTCGATTTC
TTGGCTTTATATATCTTGTGGAAAGGACGAAACATCAGCTTGTTATAGCGGGAGTTTTAGAGCTAGAAAT
AGCAAGTTAAAATAAGGCTAGTCCGTTATCAACTTGAAAAAGTGGCACCGAGTCGGTGCTTTTTTACTAG
TCTAGACTGCAGAGGGCCCTGCGTATGAGTGCAAGTGGGTTTTAGGACCAGGATGAGGCGGGGTGGGGGT
GCCTACCTGACGACCGACCCCGACCCACTGGACAAGCACCCAACCCCCATTCCCCAAATTGCGCATCCCC
TATCAGAGAGGGGGAGGGGAAACAGGATGCGGCGAGGCGCGTGCGCACTGCCAGCTTCAGCACCGCGGAC
AGTGCCTTCGCCCCCGCCTGGCGGCGCGCGCCACCGCCGCCTCAGCACTGAAGGCGCGCTGACGTCACTC
GCCGGTCCCCCGCAAACTCCCCTTCCCGGCCACCTTGGTCGCGTCCGCGCCGCCGCCGGCCCAGCCGGAC
CGCACCACGCGAGGCGCGAGATAGGGGGGCACGGGCGCGACCATCTGCGCTGCGGCGCCGGCGACTCAGC
GCTGCCTCAGTCTGCGGTGGGCAGCGGAGGAGTCGTGTCGTGCCTGAGAGCGCAGTCGAATTCAAGCTGC
TAGCTAGTACCGGTTCGAACAGGTAAGCGCCCCTAAAATCCCTTTGGGCACAATGTGTCCTGAGGGGAGA
GGCAGCGACCTGTAGATGGGACGGGGGCACTAACCCTCAGGTTTGGGGCTTCTGAATGTGAGTATCGCCA
TGTAAGCCCAGTATTTGGCCAATCTCAGAAAGCTCCTGGTCCCTGGAGGGATGGAGAGAGAAAAACAAAC
AGCTCCTGGAGCAGGGAGAGTGCTGGCCTCTTGCTCTCCGGCTCCCTCTGTTGCCCTCTGGTTTCTCCCC
AGGTTGAATTCGATATCGGATCCGCCACCATGGTGAGCAAGGGCGAGGAGGATAACATGGCCATCATCAA
GGAGTTCATGCGCTTCAAGGTGCACATGGAGGGCTCCGTGAACGGCCACGAGTTCGAGATCGAGGGCGAG
GGCGAGGGCCGCCCCTACGAGGGCACCCAGACCGCCAAGCTGAAGGTGACCAAGGGTGGCCCCCTGCCCT
TCGCCTGGGACATCCTGTCCCCTCAGTTCATGTACGGCTCCAAGGCCTACGTGAAGCACCCCGCCGACAT
CCCCGACTACTTGAAGCTGTCCTTCCCCGAGGGCTTCAAGTGGGAGCGCGTGATGAACTTCGAGGACGGC
GGCGTGGTGACCGTGACCCAGGACTCCTCCCTGCAGGACGGCGAGTTCATCTACAAGGTGAAGCTGCGCG
GCACCAACTTCCCCTCCGACGGCCCCGTAATGCAGAAGAAGACCATGGGCTGGGAGGCCTCCTCCGAGCG
GATGTACCCCGAGGACGGCGCCCTGAAGGGCGAGATCAAGCAGAGGCTGAAGCTGAAGGACGGCGGCCAC
TACGACGCTGAGGTCAAGACCACCTACAAGGCCAAGAAGCCCGTGCAGCTGCCCGGCGCCTACAACGTCA
ACATCAAGTTGGACATCACCTCCCACAACGAGGACTACACCATCGTGGAACAGTACGAACGCGCCGAGGG
CCGCCACTCCACCGGCGGCATGGACGAGCTGTACAAGTAACTCGAGAATCAACCTCTGGATTACAAAATT
TGTGAAAGATTGACTGGTATTCTTAACTATGTTGCTCCTTTTACGCTATGTGGATACGCTGCTTTAATGC
CTTTGTATCATGCTATTGCTTCCCGTATGGCTTTCATTTTCTCCTCCTTGTATAAATCCTGGTTGCTGTC
TCTTTATGAGGAGTTGTGGCCCGTTGTCAGGCAACGTGGCGTGGTGTGCACTGTGTTTGCTGACGCAACC
CCCACTGGTTGGGGCATTGCCACCACCTGTCAGCTCCTTTCCGGGACTTTCGCTTTCCCCCTCCCTATTG
CCACGGCGGAACTCATCGCCGCCTGCCTTGCCCGCTGCTGGACAGGGGCTCGGCTGTTGGGCACTGACAA
TTCCGTGGTGTTGTCGGGGAAGCTGACGTCCTTTCCATGGCTGCTCGCCTGTGTTGCCACCTGGATTCTG
CGCGGGACGTCCTTCTGCTACGTCCCTTCGGCCCTCAATCCAGCGGACCTTCCTTCCCGCGGCCTGCTGC
CGGCTCTGCGGCCTCTTCCGCGTCTTCGCCTCCGCCCTCAGACGAGTCGGATCTCCCTTTGGGCCGCCTC
CCCGCGGTACCCAATTCGCCCTATAGTGAGTCGTATTACGCGCGCAGCGGCCGACCATGGCCCAACTTGT
TTATTGCAGCTTATAATGGTTACAAATAAAGCAATAGCATCACAAATTTCACAAATAAAGCATTTTTTTC
ACTGCATTCTAGTTGTGGTTTGTCCAAACTCATCAATGTATCTTATCATGTCTGGATCTCCGGACACGTG
CGGACCGAGCGGCCGCAGGAACCCCTAGTGATGGAGTTGGCCACTCCCTCTCTGCGCGCTCGCTCGCTCA
CTGAGGCCGCCCGGGCTTTGCCCGGGCGGCCTCAGTGAGCGAGCGAGCGCGCAGCTGCCTGCAGGCATGC
AAGCTGTAGCCAACCACTAGAACTATAGCTAGAGTCCTGGGCGAACAAACGATG
